Addgene plasmid #186444: pCas-mut4/1_2_VB
Purpose: Encodes Cas4(K81A)/1, Cas2, leader, repeat and one spacer from A. acidoterrestris (type V-B)
Depositing lab: John van der Oost. Depositing organization: Wageningen University, Department Agrotechnology & Food Sciences. Publication: Adaptation by Type V-A and V-B CRISPR-Cas Systems Demonstrates Conserved Protospacer Selection Mechanisms Between Diverse CRISPR-Cas Types. Wu WY, Jackson SA, Almendros C, Haagsma AC, Yilmaz S, Gort G, van der Oost J, Brouns SJJ, Staals RHJ. CRISPR J. 2022 Aug;5(4):536-547. doi: 10.1089/crispr.2021.0150. Epub 2022 Jul 12. PubMed 35833800.
Backbone
  Vector backbone: pY002
  Vector type: CRISPR
Growth in bacteria
  Bacterial resistance: Spectinomycin, 50 μg/mL
  Growth temperature: 37°C
  Growth strain: DH5alpha
  Copy number: Low Copy
Gene/Insert
  Gene/Insert name: Cas4/1 and Cas2
  Species: A. acidoterrestris
  Mutation: Cas4 domain (K81A)
  Promoter: T7
  Cloning method: Ligation Independent Cloning
  Sequencing primers: 5′ taatacgactcactataggg
Terms and licenses: Academic/Nonprofit Terms; Industry Terms: Not Available to Industry
How to cite: pCas-mut4/1_2_VB was a gift from John van der Oost (Addgene plasmid # 186444 ; http://n2t.net/addgene:186444 ; RRID:Addgene_186444)
