[The description below was written by a language model from this plasmid's Addgene catalogue record and pLannotate feature annotations shown in this document.]
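Description:
pCas-mut4/1_2_VB is a bacterial CRISPR adaptation plasmid built on the pY002 backbone and designed for expression in E. coli. It replicates from a CloDF13 (CDF) origin, which gives low copy number and is compatible with plasmids carrying other origin types, so it can be co-maintained with additional constructs in the same cell. Selection is by spectinomycin through the aadA aminoglycoside adenylyltransferase gene, annotated here downstream of an AmpR (bla) promoter. The plasmid also carries lacI with its own promoter, supplying the repressor that controls the expression cassette. Short fragments annotated as TcR and a SET1 tag are probably backbone remnants or annotation hits rather than functional elements.

The payload is the spacer-acquisition module of the type V-B CRISPR-Cas system from A. acidoterrestris: the Cas4/1 fusion protein and Cas2, together with a minimal CRISPR array consisting of the leader, a repeat and one spacer. Expression is driven by a T7 promoter with a lac operator and the T7 gene 10 ribosome binding site, and ends at a T7 terminator. Induction therefore requires a T7 RNA polymerase-expressing host and is IPTG-responsive. The Cas4 domain of the fusion carries a K81A substitution. The automated annotation recognises only a cas2 fragment by homology; the Cas4/1 coding region and the leader-repeat-spacer unit are not annotated and presumably lie in the unlabelled stretches between the RBS and the terminator.

The associated study examines protospacer selection during adaptation by type V-A and V-B systems. The construct would therefore serve as the Cas4-domain mutant for comparison with a wild-type counterpart in spacer acquisition experiments, testing how the Cas4 domain contributes to that process.
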