Features (pLannotate 1.2.2; 15 found; start..end, strand, type, name):
    398..475     -  promoter       lacI promoter: lacI
    483..518     -  CDS            TcR (fragment): tetracycline efflux protein; tet; confers resistance to tetracycline
    521..539     +  promoter       T7 promoter: promoter for bacteriophage T7 RNA polymerase
    547..563     +  protein_bind   lac operator: The lac repressor binds to the lac operator to inhibit transcription in E. coli. This inhibition can be relieved by adding lactose or isopropyl-β-D-thiogalactopyranoside (IPTG). lac repressor encoded by lacI
    620..642     +  RBS            RBS: efficient ribosome binding site from bacteriophage T7 gene 10 (Olins and Rangwala, 1989)
   2335..2478    +  CDS            cas2 (fragment): CAS2_MYXXD - Experimental evidence at transcript level: Swiss-Prot protein existence level 2. CRISPR (clustered regularly interspaced short palindromic repeat), is an adaptive immune system that provides protection against mobile genetic elements (viruses, transposable elements and conjugative plasmids). CRISPR clusters contain sequences complementary to antecedent mobile elements and target invading nucleic acids. CRISPR clusters are transcribed and processed into CRISPR RNA (crRNA). Functions as a ssRNA-specific endoribonuclease. Involved in the integration of spacer DNA into the CRISPR cass
   3103..3152    +  CDS            SET1 (fragment): solubility-enhancement tag derived from T7 phage gene 10B
   3160..3207    +  terminator     T7 terminator: transcription terminator for bacteriophage T7 RNA polymerase
   3381..4169    -  CDS            aadA: S3AD_ECOLX - Experimental evidence at protein level: Swiss-Prot protein existence level 1. Mediates bacterial resistance to the antibiotics streptomycin and spectinomycin. From Escherichia coli.
   4170..4261    -  promoter       AmpR promoter: bla
   4309..4990    -  rep_origin     CloDF13 ori (fragment): Plasmids containing the CloDF13 (CDF) origin of replication can be propagated in E. coli cells that contain additional plasmids with compatible origins.
   5015..5112    -  rep_origin     CloDF13 ori (fragment): Plasmids containing the CloDF13 (CDF) origin of replication can be propagated in E. coli cells that contain additional plasmids with compatible origins.
   5208..5272    -  CDS            TcR (fragment): tetracycline efflux protein; tet; confers resistance to tetracycline
   5287..5308    -  protein_bind   CAP binding site: CAP binding activates transcription in the presence of cAMP. E. coli catabolite activator protein
   5321..397     -  CDS            lacI (across the origin): lac repressor; lacI; The lac repressor binds to the lac operator to inhibit transcription in E. coli. This inhibition can be relieved by adding lactose or isopropyl-β-D-thiogalactopyranoside (IPTG).
>Addgene plasmid #186444 | pCas-mut4/1_2_VB | addgene full sequence | sequence record 384627 | Addgene Partial NGS Result
CATCCTGGTCATCCAGCGGATAGTTAATGATCAGCCCACTGACGCGTTGCGCGAGAAGATTGTGCACCGC
CGCTTTACAGGCTTCGACGCCGCTTCGTTCTACCATCGACACCACCACGCTGGCACCCAGTTGATCGGCG
CGAGATTTAATCGCCGCGACAATTTGCGACGGCGCGTGCAGGGCCAGACTGGAGGTGGCAACGCCAATCA
GCAACGACTGTTTGCCCGCCAGTTGTTGTGCCACGCGGTTGGGAATGTAATTCAGCTCCGCCATCGCCGC
TTCCACTTTTTCCCGCGTTTTCGCAGAAACGTGGCTGGCCTGGTTCACCACGCGGGAAACGGTCTGATAA
GAGACACCGGCATACTCTGCGACATCGTATAACGTTACTGGTTTCACATTCACCACCCTGAATTGACTCT
CTTCCGGGCGCTATCATGCCATACCGCGAAAGGTTTTGCGCCATTCGATGGTGTCCGGGATCTCGACGCT
CTCCCTTATGCGACTCCTGCATTAGGAAATTAATACGACTCACTATAGGGAGAGAATTGTGAGCGGATAA
CAATTCCCCTGTAGATTAATTAAGCGGCCGCCCTGCAGGACTCGAGTTCTAGAAATAATTTTGTTTAACT
TTAAGAAGGAGATATACATATGGCCGTACCGATTCGGATGCTGAATGAACTCTCTTATTGCGAACGTTTA
TATCATTTGATGCACGTGCAAGGGTTATTCGAAAAATCTGCGGACACAGTGGAAGGCAGCGGTCAGCACG
ACCGGGCGGAACGCCGCAAAAGACCATCAGACGTGGGGCATGATGTGTGGGATATTGCACCGCAGAGCCT
CCATCTCGGCGACGAGGATTTGGGGATTGTGGGCAAATTGGATGCGATTCGCTATCAGGACGACGGGTAT
TGGGAGCCCGTTGAAGCGGCACATTCAAGCGCACCAAACGGTGGCACTTCATTTCGCCTCGGCGAGTGGG
AATTGGACGGCAAGGCGTGGCCGAATGACCAGATACAGTTGTGTGCACAAGGATTGTTACTGAGAGCCAA
CGGATTTCCGACCATTGCGGGTAAGTTGTTCTACCGAGGAAACAGACAGACGGTAAGGATTGTATTTTCG
GATGATTTGATTGCTGCAACGGTTGCCACCATCCGGAGAGCACACGAGTTGGAACAGGCTTCGATGCCCT
CGCCACTGCTGAATTCCGACAAGTGCTTCCGATGCTCGTTGAATGGTGTCTGTCTTCCTGACGAAACGAT
TCGCTTGACGAGTCCGGACGGAGAGACCGTTCCGATACGAGATATTGTCCCCAGTCGAGATGATTTAGGA
ACCGTGTACGTGTCGGAGCCTGGGACCCGGGTCGGAAAGCGTGGTTACGAGTTGACCATCACGTCGAAAG
ATGGGATGGAATCGACCGTTCCGTTAAAAGATGTTCGGCACATCTCCCTCTTCGGGAACGTTCAGATTTC
CACCCAATTGGTGCACGATTGTATGGAGTCCGGCGTCACCATCAGCTACTTGACTGCCGCCGGCCGTCTC
GTCGGGATGAACCACAATTTGATTTCGAAAAACGTCTTGGTGCGGCGTGAACAGTTCAAGCGGTTTGGGG
ACGAGCGTGATCGACTGACACTTGCGAGGTATATCGTTCGCGCGAAAATTCTCAACCAGCGCACCTTGCT
TCGTCGAAATGCGCACGGGCTCGACAAGGTCATTTTGAAAGATTTGCTCGATCACGCCCGACGTTCCGAA
GAAGCCACTTCCATTGACTCGTTGCTCGGCATTGAAGGGATTGCGGCGAAACAGTACATGCAGGCGTTTG
TGCTGATGCTGAAAGTAAAAGGCGTTCCTGCGGGCGAAACGCTGATGAACGGCAGAAATCGCCGCCCACC
GAAGGACCCGGTTAATGCGTTGCTGTCACTTGGATATTCGTTGTTGCAACGGGATATGTATGCCGCCTTG
GCTGCAGTGGGCCTGGACCCCTTGATGGGCTTTTACCATCGCATTGAAACGGGGCGTCCGTCACTGGTAC
TCGACATGATGGAACCGTTTCGAGCGATCATCGCGGATTCGGTGGTCGTTCGAACATTGAACACCGGCGA
AATTGCCTGGGATGACTTTTATATCGGGCAGGAGTCCTGTTCGTTGAAGCTGCCTGGACGGAAACGATTT
TTTCAGGCGTTTGAGCGACGCATGCACGAGACCGTGACGCATCCGGTGTTCGGTTACAAATTGAGTTACC
GTCGGATGCTGGAACTAGAAGCGCGCTTCTTGTCGCGATACTTGATGGGCGAATTGCCGGAATATCGCCC
AATTGTCACGAGGTGATGGCGATGCGCCGATATGTGCTGGTGAGCTACGATATCAGTGATCAAAAACGCT
GGCGAAGGGTATACAAAATCGTTCGAGGCTATGGCATGCACGTTCAGTATTCGGTGTTCCTATGCCAACT
CACCGATCAGGATGAGGCCGAGTTGAAGCAATTGCTATTGGATGTGATTCATCAGTCGATGGATCAAGTC
ATTTTTGCAAGGATTGGAACCGTGCAGGCGAAAGCTGCCGAGCGGAATATGTCGTGCATTGGGCGGGACT
TCGTACCATTGGATTTGAAGGGATTGGTATTTTGAAGGATTGATGTAAACTTCAAATACGCGTAAAATAT
AATCTGTCTAGAGGACAGAATTTTTCAACGGGTGTGCCAATGGCCACTTTCCAGGTGGCAAAGCCCGTTG
AGCTTCTCAAAAAGAACGCTCGCTCAGTGTTCTGACCTTTCGAGCGCCTGTTCAGGGCGAAAACCCTGGG
AGGCGCTCGAATCATAGGTGGGACAAGGGATTCGCGGCGAAAACGACGGGAGAGAACGAGAATGAAACGA
GATGAAATCGATGGGAAACATCAAGTGCTCGTTTATGGGCTTGGATCTCCGCGTGGTTCAAGGGCTGCGA
GCGCCCGCTGTCGGATCACTGAGCGAGCGATCTGAGAAGTGGCACTGTTTGGTAAAGGTAAAAAGACGAA
TGATGCATCCTAACATTGGAAGTGGATAACGGATCCGCGATCGCGGCGCGCCACCTGGTGGCCGGCCGGT
ACCACGCGTGCGCGCTGATCCGGCTGCTAACAAAGCCCGAAAGGAAGCTGAGTTGGCTGCTGCCACCGCT
GAGCAATAACTAGCATAACCCCTTGGGGCCTCTAAACGGGTCTTGAGGGGTTTTTTGCTGAAACCTCAGG
CATTTGAGAAGCACACGGTCACACTGCTTCCGGTAGTCAATAAACCGGTAAACCAGCAATAGACATAAGC
GGCTATTTAACGACCCTGCCCTGAACCGACGACCGGGTCATCGTGGCCGGATCTTGCGGCCCCTCGGCTT
GAACGAATTGTTAGACATTATTTGCCGACTACCTTGGTGATCTCGCCTTTCACGTAATGGACAAATTCTT
CCAACTGATCTGCGCGCGAGGCCAAGCGATCTTCTTCTTGTCCAAGATAAGCCTGTCTAGCTTCAAGTAT
GACGGGCTGATACTGGGCCGGCAGGCGCTCCATTGCCCAGTCGGCAGCGACATCCTTCGGCGCGATTTTG
CCGGTTACTGCGCTGTACCAAATGCGGGACAACGTAAGCACTACATTTCGCTCATCGCCAGCCCAGTCGG
GCGGCGAGTTCCATAGCGTTAAGGTTTCATTTAGCGCCTCAAATAGATCCTGTTCAGGAACCGGATCAAA
GAGTTCCTCCGCCGCTGGACCTACCAAGGCAACGCTATGTTCTCTTGCTTTTGTCAGCAAGATAGCCAGA
TCAATGTCGATCGTGGCTGGCTCGAAGATACCTGCAAGAATGTCATTGCGCTGCCATTCTCCAAATTGCA
GTTCGCGCTTAGCTGGATAACGCCACGGAATGATGTCGTCGTGCACAACAATGGTGACTTCTACAGCGCG
GAGAATCTCGCTCTCTCCAGGGGAAGCCGAAGTTTCCAAAAGGTCGTTGATCAAAGCTCGCCGCGTTGTT
TCATCAAGCCTTACGGTCACCGTAACCAGCAAATCAATATCACTGTGCGGCTTCAGGCCGCCATCCACTG
CGGAGCCGTACAAATGTACGGCCAGCAACGTCGGTTCGAGATGGCGCTCGATGACGCCAACTACCTCTGA
TAGTTGAGTCGATACTTCGGCGATCACCGCTTCCCTCATACTCTTCCTTTTTCATTATTATTGAAGCATT
TATCAGGGTTATTGTCTCATGAGCGGATACATATTTGAATGTATTTAGAAAAATAAACAAATAGCTAGCT
CACTCGGTCGCTACGCTCCGGGCGTGAGACTGCGGCGGGCGCTGCGGACACATACAAAGTTACCCACAGA
TTCCGTGGATAAGCAGGGGACTAACATGTGAGGCAAAACAGCAGGGCCGCGCCGGTGGCGTTTTTCCATA
GGCTCCGCCCTCCTGCCAGAGTTCACATAAACAGACGCTTTTCCGGTGCATCTGTGGGAGCCGTGAGGCT
CAACCATGAATCTGACAGTACGGGCGAAACCCGACAGGACTTAAAGATCCCCACCGTTTCCGGCGGGTCG
CTCCCTCTTGCGCTCTCCTGTTCCGACCCTGCCGTTTACCGGATACCTGTTCCGCCTTTCTCCCTTACGG
GAAGTGTGGCGCTTTCTCATAGCTCACACACTGGTATCTCGGCTCGGTGTAGGTCGTTCGCTCCAAGCTG
GGCTGTAAGCAAGAACTCCCCGTTCAGCCCGACTGCTGCGCCTTATCCGGTAACTGTTCACTTGAGTCCA
ACCCGGAAAAGCACGGTAAAACGCCACTGGCAGCAGCCATTGGTAACTGGGAGTTCGCAGAGGATTTGTT
TAGCTAAACACGCGGTTGCTCTTGAAGTGTGCGCCAAAGTCCGGCTACACTGGAAGGACAGATTTGGTTG
CTGTGCTCTGCGAAAGCCAGTTACCACGGTTAAGCAGTTCCCCAACTGACTTAACCTTCGATCAAACCAC
CTCCCCAGGTGGTTTTTTCGAAGGTTAAGTCAGTTGGGGAACTGCTTAACCTTCGATCAAACCACCTCCC
CAGGTGGTTTTTTCGTTTACAGGGCAAAAGATTACGCGCAGAAAAAAAGGATCTCAAGAAGATCCTTTGA
TCTTTTCTACTGAACCGCTCTTATTTCAGTGCAATTTATCTCTTCAAATGTAGCACCTGAAGTCAGCCCC
ATACGATATAAGTTGTAATTCTCATGTTAGTCATGCCCCGCGCCCACCGGAAGGAGCTGACTGGGTTGAA
GGCTCTCAAGGGCATCGGTCGAGATCCCGGTGCCTAATGAGTGAGCTAACTTACATTAATTGCGTTGCGC
TCACTGCCCGCTTTCCAGTCGGGAAACCTGTCGTGCCAGCTGCATTAATGAATCGGCCAACGCGCGGGGA
GAGGCGGTTTGCGTATTGGGCGCCAGGGTGGTTTTTCTTTTCACCAGTGAGACGGGCAACAGCTGATTGC
CCTTCACCGCCTGGCCCTGAGAGAGTTGCAGCAAGCGGTCCACGCTGGTTTGCCCCAGCAGGCGAAAATC
CTGTTTGATGGTGGTTAACGGCGGGATATAACATGAGCTGTCTTCGGTATCGTCGTATCCCACTACCGAG
ATGTCCGCACCAACGCGCAGCCCGGACTCGGTAATGGCGCGCATTGCGCCCAGCGCCATCTGATCGTTGG
CAACCAGCATCGCAGTGGGAACGATGCCCTCATTCAGCATTTGCATGGTTTGTTGAAAACCGGACATGGC
ACTCCAGTCGCCTTCCCGTTCCGCTATCGGCTGAATTTGATTGCGAGTGAGATATTTATGCCAGCCAGCC
AGACGCAGACGCGCCGAGACAGAACTTAATGGGCCCGCTAACAGCGCGATTTGCTGGTGACCCAATGCGA
CCAGATGCTCCACGCCCAGTCGCGTACCGTCTTCATGGGAGAAAATAATACTGTTGATGGGTGTCTGGTC
AGAGACATCAAGAAATAACGCCGGAACATTAGTGCAGGCAGCTTCCACAGCAATGG
